Addgene plasmid #90931: TUBG1 F8.4 gRNA
Purpose: 3rd generation lentiviral gRNA plasmid targeting human TUBG1
Depositing lab: Iain Cheeseman. Depositing organization: Whitehead Institute for Biomedical Research. Publication: Large-Scale Analysis of CRISPR/Cas9 Cell-Cycle Knockouts Reveals the Diversity of p53-Dependent Responses to Cell-Cycle Defects. McKinley KL, Cheeseman IM. Dev Cell. 2017 Feb 27;40(4):405-420.e2. doi: 10.1016/j.devcel.2017.01.012. Epub 2017 Feb 16. PubMed 28216383.
Backbone
  Vector backbone: pLenti-sgRNA
  Backbone manufacturer: Eric Lander & David Sabatini labs (Addgene plasmid #71409)
  Backbone size w/o insert (bp): 9151
  Vector type: Lentiviral, CRISPR
  Selectable markers: Puromycin
Growth in bacteria
  Bacterial resistance: Ampicillin, 100 μg/mL
  Growth temperature: 37°C
  Growth strain: NEB Stable
  Copy number: Unknown
Gene/Insert
  Gene/Insert name: TUBG1 (Guide Designation F8.4) (alt name: pKMKO series)
  gRNA/shRNA sequence: CACCgTGTCATTCAGCCGTTCTAAG
  Species: H. sapiens (human)
  Promoter: U6
  Cloning method: Restriction Enzyme; 5′ cloning site BsmBI (destroyed during cloning); 3′ cloning site BsmBI (destroyed during cloning)
  Sequencing primers: 5′ hU6-F (5'-GAGGGCCTATTTCCCATGATT-3'); 3′ EF1a-R (5'-CACGGCGACTACTGCACTTA-3')
Terms and licenses: Academic/Nonprofit Terms; Industry Terms: Not Available to Industry
Depositor comments: Please note that gRNA target sequence listed is not strictly the 20nt spacer sequence, but also contains the 5' BsmBI overhang. For more information about knockout human cell lines generated using this plasmid, please see http://cellcycleknockouts.wi.mit.edu/ .
How to cite: TUBG1 F8.4 gRNA was a gift from Iain Cheeseman (Addgene plasmid # 90931 ; http://n2t.net/addgene:90931 ; RRID:Addgene_90931)
