[The description below was written by a language model from this plasmid's Addgene catalogue record and pLannotate feature annotations shown in this document.]
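Description:
TUBG1 F8.4 gRNA is a third-generation lentiviral CRISPR guide plasmid built on the pLenti-sgRNA backbone, carrying a single guide RNA directed against human TUBG1, the gene for γ-tubulin 1. The guide oligonucleotide was cloned between two BsmBI sites, both destroyed in the process, placing the spacer immediately downstream of a human U6 RNA polymerase III promoter and upstream of the Streptococcus pyogenes sgRNA scaffold (annotated as a tracrRNA fragment). The plasmid does not encode Cas9, so the nuclease must be supplied separately in the target cells. Downstream, after a cPPT/CTS element, an EF-1α core promoter drives puromycin N-acetyltransferase for selection of transduced mammalian cells, followed by a WPRE that enhances transcript expression.

The viral framework is typical of a self-inactivating HIV-1 transfer vector. An RSV promoter fused to a truncated 5' LTR drives Tat-independent genomic RNA production. It is followed by the Ψ packaging signal with a partial gag sequence, the Rev response element for nuclear export, and a ΔU3 3' LTR that disables LTR promoter activity after integration. An SV40 poly(A) signal and SV40 origin lie outside the viral cassette. In bacteria the plasmid is maintained by a high-copy ColE1/pUC-type origin with ampicillin resistance, and it also carries an f1 origin and residual lac-region fragments.

The sequenced record is 7,302 nt, shorter than the 9,151 bp catalogued for the backbone without insert; the record does not explain this difference. The construct belongs to a series of guide plasmids made for a large-scale analysis of cell-cycle gene knockouts in human cells.
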