Features (pLannotate 1.2.2; 28 found; start..end, strand, type, name):
      4..76      +  rep_origin     RSF ori (fragment): Plasmids containing the RSF 1030 origin of replication can be propagated in E. coli cells that contain additional plasmids with compatible origins.
     78..170     +  CDS            lacI (fragment): lac repressor; lacI; The lac repressor binds to the lac operator to inhibit transcription in E. coli. This inhibition can be relieved by adding lactose or isopropyl-β-D-thiogalactopyranoside (IPTG).
    183..204     +  protein_bind   CAP binding site: CAP binding activates transcription in the presence of cAMP. E. coli catabolite activator protein
    219..249     +  promoter       lac promoter: promoter for the E. coli lac operon
    257..273     +  protein_bind   lac operator: The lac repressor binds to the lac operator to inhibit transcription in E. coli. This inhibition can be relieved by adding lactose or isopropyl-β-D-thiogalactopyranoside (IPTG). lac repressor encoded by lacI
    318..336     +  promoter       T3 promoter: promoter for bacteriophage T3 RNA polymerase
    364..590     +  promoter       RSV promoter: Rous sarcoma virus enhancer/promoter
    591..771     +  LTR            5' LTR (truncated): truncated 5' long terminal repeat (LTR) from HIV-1
    818..943     +  misc_feature   HIV-1 Ψ: packaging signal of human immunodeficiency virus type 1
    927..1290    +  CDS            HIV-1 gag (fragment): gag protein from human immunodeficiency virus 1; gag
   1436..1669    +  misc_feature   RRE: The Rev response element (RRE) of HIV-1 allows for Rev-dependent mRNA export from the nucleus to the cytoplasm.
   2046..2072    +  CDS            Rev (fragment): human immunodeficiency virus 1 (HIV-1) Rev protein; rev; enhances nuclear export of unspliced and incompletely spliced viral mRNAs
   2076..2316    +  promoter       U6 promoter: RNA polymerase III promoter for human U6 snRNA
   2364..2431    +  misc_RNA       tracrRNA (fragment): trans-activating CRISPR RNA for the Streptococcus pyogenes CRISPR/Cas9 system
   2480..2597    +  misc_feature   cPPT/CTS: central polypurine tract and central termination sequence of HIV-1
   2666..2877    +  promoter       EF-1α core promoter: core promoter for human elongation factor EF-1α
   2903..3502    +  CDS            PuroR (fragment): puromycin N-acetyltransferase; pac from Streptomyces; confers resistance to puromycin
   3518..4106    +  misc_feature   WPRE: woodchuck hepatitis virus posttranscriptional regulatory element
   4157..4176    +  misc_feature   cPPT/CTS (fragment): central polypurine tract and central termination sequence of HIV-1
   4178..4411    +  LTR            3' LTR (ΔU3): self-inactivating 3' long terminal repeat (LTR) from HIV-1
   4489..4610    +  polyA_signal   SV40 poly(A) signal: SV40 polyadenylation signal
   4650..4785    +  rep_origin     SV40 ori: SV40 origin of replication
   4806..4824    -  promoter       T7 promoter: promoter for bacteriophage T7 RNA polymerase
   4832..4987    +  CDS            lacZα (fragment): LacZα fragment of β-galactosidase; lacZ fragment
   4992..5420    +  rep_origin     f1 ori (sequence partly withheld): f1 bacteriophage origin of replication; arrow indicates direction of (+) strand synthesis
   5473..5577    +  promoter       AmpR promoter: bla
   5578..6438    +  CDS            AmpR: β-lactamase; bla; confers resistance to ampicillin, carbenicillin, and related antibiotics
   6609..7197    +  rep_origin     ori: high-copy-number ColE1/pMB1/pBR322/pUC origin of replication
>Addgene plasmid #90931 | TUBG1 F8.4 gRNA | addgene full sequence | sequence record 183125 | Addgene NGS Result
GCCTTTGAGTGAGCTGATACCGCTCGCCGCAGCCGAACGACCGAGCGCAGCGAGTCAGTGAGCGAGGAAG
CGGAAGAGCGCCCAATACGCAAACCGCCTCTCCCCGCGCGTTGGCCGATTCATTAATGCAGCTGGCACGA
CAGGTTTCCCGACTGGAAAGCGGGCAGTGAGCGCAACGCAATTAATGTGAGTTAGCTCACTCATTAGGCA
CCCCAGGCTTTACACTTTATGCTTCCGGCTCGTATGTTGTGTGGAATTGTGAGCGGATAACAATTTCACA
CAGGAAACAGCTATGACCATGATTACGCCAAGCGCGCAATTAACCCTCACTAAAGGGAACAAAAGCTGGA
GCTGCAAGCTTAATGTAGTCTTATGCAATACTCTTGTAGTCTTGCAACATGGTAACGATGAGTTAGCAAC
ATGCCTTACAAGGAGAGAAAAAGCACCGTGCATGCCGATTGGTGGAAGTAAGGTGGTACGATCGTGCCTT
ATTAGGAAGGCAACAGACGGGTCTGACATGGATTGGACGAACCACTGAATTGCCGCATTGCAGAGATATT
GTATTTAAGTGCCTAGCTCGATACATAAACGGGTCTCTCTGGTTAGACCAGATCTGAGCCTGGGAGCTCT
CTGGCTAACTAGGGAACCCACTGCTTAAGCCTCAATAAAGCTTGCCTTGAGTGCTTCAAGTAGTGTGTGC
CCGTCTGTTGTGTGACTCTGGTAACTAGAGATCCCTCAGACCCTTTTAGTCAGTGTGGAAAATCTCTAGC
AGTGGCGCCCGAACAGGGACTTGAAAGCGAAAGGGAAACCAGAGGAGCTCTCTCGACGCAGGACTCGGCT
TGCTGAAGCGCGCACGGCAAGAGGCGAGGGGCGGCGACTGGTGAGTACGCCAAAAATTTTGACTAGCGGA
GGCTAGAAGGAGAGAGATGGGTGCGAGAGCGTCAGTATTAAGCGGGGGAGAATTAGATCGCGATGGGAAA
AAATTCGGTTAAGGCCAGGGGGAAAGAAAAAATATAAATTAAAACATATAGTATGGGCAAGCAGGGAGCT
AGAACGATTCGCAGTTAATCCTGGCCTGTTAGAAACATCAGAAGGCTGTAGACAAATACTGGGACAGCTA
CAACCATCCCTTCAGACAGGATCAGAAGAACTTAGATCATTATATAATACAGTAGCAACCCTCTATTGTG
TGCATCAAAGGATAGAGATAAAAGACACCAAGGAAGCTTTAGACAAGATAGAGGAAGAGCAAAACAAAAG
TAAGACCACCGCACAGCAAGCGGCCGCTGATCTTCAGACCTGGAGGAGGAGATATGAGGGACAATTGGAG
AAGTGAATTATATAAATATAAAGTAGTAAAAATTGAACCATTAGGAGTAGCACCCACCAAGGCAAAGAGA
AGAGTGGTGCAGAGAGAAAAAAGAGCAGTGGGAATAGGAGCTTTGTTCCTTGGGTTCTTGGGAGCAGCAG
GAAGCACTATGGGCGCAGCGTCAATGACGCTGACGGTACAGGCCAGACAATTATTGTCTGGTATAGTGCA
GCAGCAGAACAATTTGCTGAGGGCTATTGAGGCGCAACAGCATCTGTTGCAACTCACAGTCTGGGGCATC
AAGCAGCTCCAGGCAAGAATCCTGGCTGTGGAAAGATACCTAAAGGATCAACAGCTCCTGGGGATTTGGG
GTTGCTCTGGAAAACTCATTTGCACCACTGCTGTGCCTTGGAATGCTAGTTGGAGTAATAAATCTCTGGA
ACAGATTTGGAATCACACGACCTGGATGGAGTGGGACAGAGAAATTAACAATTACACAAGCTTAATACAC
TCCTTAATTGAAGAATCGCAAAACCAGCAAGAAAAGAATGAACAAGAATTATTGGAATTAGATAAATGGG
CAAGTTTGTGGAATTGGTTTAACATAACAAATTGGCTGTGGTATATAAAATTATTCATAATGATAGTAGG
AGGCTTGGTAGGTTTAAGAATAGTTTTTGCTGTACTTTCTATAGTGAATAGAGTTAGGCAGGGATATTCA
CCATTATCGTTTCAGACCCACCTCCCAACCCCGAGGGGACCCAGAGAGGGCCTATTTCCCATGATTCCTT
CATATTTGCATATACGATACAAGGCTGTTAGAGAGATAATTAGAATTAATTTGACTGTAAACACAAAGAT
ATTAGTACAAAATACGTGACGTAGAAAGTAATAATTTCTTGGGTAGTTTGCAGTTTTAAAATTATGTTTT
AAAATGGACTATCATATGCTTACCGTAACTTGAAAGTATTTCGATTTCTTGGCTTTATATATCTTGTGGA
AAGGACGAAACACCGTGTCATTCAGCCGTTCTAAGGTTTAAGAGCTATGCTGGAAACAGCATAGCAAGTT
TAAATAAGGCTAGTCCGTTATCAACTTGAAAAAGTGGCACCGAGTCGGTGCTTTTTTTGAATTCTAGATC
TTGAGACAAATGGCAGTATTCATCCACAATTTTAAAAGAAAAGGGGGGATTGGGGGGTACAGTGCAGGGG
AAAGAATAGTAGACATAATAGCAACAGACATACAAACTAAAGAATTACAAAAACAAATTACAAAAATTCA
AAATTTTCGGGTTTATTACAGGGACAGCAGAGATCCACTTTGGCGCCGGCTCGAGTGGCTCCGGTGCCCG
TCAGTGGGCAGAGCGCACATCGCCCACAGTCCCCGAGAAGTTGGGGGGAGGGGTCGGCAATTGAACCGGT
GCCTAGAGAAGGTGGCGCGGGGTAAACTGGGAAAGTGATGTCGTGTACTGGCTCCGCCTTTTTCCCGAGG
GTGGGGGAGAACCGTATATAAGTGCAGTAGTCGCCGTGAACGTTCTTTTTCGCAACGGGTTTGCCGCCAG
AACACAGGTGTCGTGACGCGGGATCCGCCACCATGACCGAGTACAAGCCCACGGTGCGCCTCGCCACCCG
CGACGACGTCCCCAGGGCCGTACGCACCCTCGCCGCCGCGTTCGCCGACTACCCCGCCACGCGCCACACC
GTCGATCCGGACCGCCACATCGAGCGGGTCACCGAGCTGCAAGAACTCTTCCTCACGCGCGTCGGGCTCG
ACATCGGCAAGGTGTGGGTCGCGGACGACGGCGCCGCGGTGGCGGTCTGGACCACGCCGGAGAGCGTCGA
AGCGGGGGCGGTGTTCGCCGAGATCGGCCCGCGCATGGCCGAGTTGAGCGGTTCCCGGCTGGCCGCGCAG
CAACAGATGGAAGGCCTCCTGGCGCCGCACCGGCCCAAGGAGCCCGCGTGGTTCCTGGCCACCGTCGGAG
TCTCGCCCGACCACCAGGGCAAGGGTCTGGGCAGCGCCGTCGTGCTCCCCGGAGTGGAGGCGGCCGAGCG
CGCCGGGGTGCCCGCCTTCCTGGAGACCTCCGCGCCCCGCAACCTCCCCTTCTACGAGCGGCTCGGCTTC
ACCGTCACCGCCGACGTCGAGGTGCCCGAAGGACCGCGCACCTGGTGCATGACCCGCAAGCCCGGTGCCT
GAACGCGTTAAGTCGACAATCAACCTCTGGATTACAAAATTTGTGAAAGATTGACTGGTATTCTTAACTA
TGTTGCTCCTTTTACGCTATGTGGATACGCTGCTTTAATGCCTTTGTATCATGCTATTGCTTCCCGTATG
GCTTTCATTTTCTCCTCCTTGTATAAATCCTGGTTGCTGTCTCTTTATGAGGAGTTGTGGCCCGTTGTCA
GGCAACGTGGCGTGGTGTGCACTGTGTTTGCTGACGCAACCCCCACTGGTTGGGGCATTGCCACCACCTG
TCAGCTCCTTTCCGGGACTTTCGCTTTCCCCCTCCCTATTGCCACGGCGGAACTCATCGCCGCCTGCCTT
GCCCGCTGCTGGACAGGGGCTCGGCTGTTGGGCACTGACAATTCCGTGGTGTTGTCGGGGAAATCATCGT
CCTTTCCTTGGCTGCTCGCCTGTGTTGCCACCTGGATTCTGCGCGGGACGTCCTTCTGCTACGTCCCTTC
GGCCCTCAATCCAGCGGACCTTCCTTCCCGCGGCCTGCTGCCGGCTCTGCGGCCTCTTCCGCGTCTTCGC
CTTCGCCCTCAGACGAGTCGGATCTCCCTTTGGGCCGCCTCCCCGCGTCGACTTTAAGACCAATGACTTA
CAAGGCAGCTGTAGATCTTAGCCACTTTTTAAAAGAAAAGGGGGGACTGGAAGGGCTAATTCACTCCCAA
CGAAGACAAGATCTGCTTTTTGCTTGTACTGGGTCTCTCTGGTTAGACCAGATCTGAGCCTGGGAGCTCT
CTGGCTAACTAGGGAACCCACTGCTTAAGCCTCAATAAAGCTTGCCTTGAGTGCTTCAAGTAGTGTGTGC
CCGTCTGTTGTGTGACTCTGGTAACTAGAGATCCCTCAGACCCTTTTAGTCAGTGTGGAAAATCTCTAGC
AGTACGTATAGTAGTTCATGTCATCTTATTATTCAGTATTTATAACTTGCAAAGAAATGAATATCAGAGA
GTGAGAGGAACTTGTTTATTGCAGCTTATAATGGTTACAAATAAAGCAATAGCATCACAAATTTCACAAA
TAAAGCATTTTTTTCACTGCATTCTAGTTGTGGTTTGTCCAAACTCATCAATGTATCTTATCATGTCTGG
CTCTAGCTATCCCGCCCCTAACTCCGCCCATCCCGCCCCTAACTCCGCCCAGTTCCGCCCATTCTCCGCC
CCATGGCTGACTAATTTTTTTTATTTATGCAGAGGCCGAGGCCGCCTCGGCCTCTGAGCTATTCCAGAAG
TAGTGAGGAGGCTTTTTTGGAGGCCTAGGGACGTACCCAATTCGCCCTATAGTGAGTCGTATTACGCGCG
CTCACTGGCCGTCGTTTTACAACGTCGTGACTGGGAAAACCCTGGCGTTACCCAACTTAATCGCCTTGCA
GCACATCCCCCTTTCGCCAGCTGGCGTAATAGCGAAGAGGCCCGCACCGATCGCCCTTCCCAACAGTTGC
GCAGCCTGAATGGCGAATGGG
[124 nt withheld, positions 4992-5115]
C
[91 nt withheld, positions 5117-5207]
A
[49 nt withheld, positions 5209-5257]
CCTTTGACGTTGGAGTCCACGTTCTTT
[37 nt withheld, positions 5285-5321]
ACCCTATCTCGGTCTATTCTTTTGATTTATAAGGGATTTTGCCGATTTCGGCCTATTGGTTAAAAAATGA
GCTGATTTAACAAAAATTTAACGCGAATTTTAACAAAATATTAACGCTTACAATTTAGGTGGCACTTTTC
GGGGAAATGTGCGCGGAACCCCTATTTGTTTATTTTTCTAAATACATTCAAATATGTATCCGCTCATGAG
ACAATAACCCTGATAAATGCTTCAATAATATTGAAAAAGGAAGAGTATGAGTATTCAACATTTCCGTGTC
GCCCTTATTCCCTTTTTTGCGGCATTTTGCCTTCCTGTTTTTGCTCACCCAGAAACGCTGGTGAAAGTAA
AAGATGCTGAAGATCAGTTGGGTGCACGAGTGGGTTACATCGAACTGGATCTCAACAGCGGTAAGATCCT
TGAGAGTTTTCGCCCCGAAGAACGTTTTCCAATGATGAGCACTTTTAAAGTTCTGCTATGTGGCGCGGTA
TTATCCCGTATTGACGCCGGGCAAGAGCAACTCGGTCGCCGCATACACTATTCTCAGAATGACTTGGTTG
AGTACTCACCAGTCACAGAAAAGCATCTTACGGATGGCATGACAGTAAGAGAATTATGCAGTGCTGCCAT
AACCATGAGTGATAACACTGCGGCCAACTTACTTCTGACAACGATCGGAGGACCGAAGGAGCTAACCGCT
TTTTTGCACAACATGGGGGATCATGTAACTCGCCTTGATCGTTGGGAACCGGAGCTGAATGAAGCCATAC
CAAACGACGAGCGTGACACCACGATGCCTGTAGCAATGGCAACAACGTTGCGCAAACTATTAACTGGCGA
ACTACTTACTCTAGCTTCCCGGCAACAATTAATAGACTGGATGGAGGCGGATAAAGTTGCAGGACCACTT
CTGCGCTCGGCCCTTCCGGCTGGCTGGTTTATTGCTGATAAATCTGGAGCCGGTGAGCGTGGGTCTCGCG
GTATCATTGCAGCACTGGGGCCAGATGGTAAGCCCTCCCGTATCGTAGTTATCTACACGACGGGGAGTCA
GGCAACTATGGATGAACGAAATAGACAGATCGCTGAGATAGGTGCCTCACTGATTAAGCATTGGTAACTG
TCAGACCAAGTTTACTCATATATACTTTAGATTGATTTAAAACTTCATTTTTAATTTAAAAGGATCTAGG
TGAAGATCCTTTTTGATAATCTCATGACCAAAATCCCTTAACGTGAGTTTTCGTTCCACTGAGCGTCAGA
CCCCGTAGAAAAGATCAAAGGATCTTCTTGAGATCCTTTTTTTCTGCGCGTAATCTGCTGCTTGCAAACA
AAAAAACCACCGCTACCAGCGGTGGTTTGTTTGCCGGATCAAGAGCTACCAACTCTTTTTCCGAAGGTAA
CTGGCTTCAGCAGAGCGCAGATACCAAATACTGTTCTTCTAGTGTAGCCGTAGTTAGGCCACCACTTCAA
GAACTCTGTAGCACCGCCTACATACCTCGCTCTGCTAATCCTGTTACCAGTGGCTGCTGCCAGTGGCGAT
AAGTCGTGTCTTACCGGGTTGGACTCAAGACGATAGTTACCGGATAAGGCGCAGCGGTCGGGCTGAACGG
GGGGTTCGTGCACACAGCCCAGCTTGGAGCGAACGACCTACACCGAACTGAGATACCTACAGCGTGAGCT
ATGAGAAAGCGCCACGCTTCCCGAAGGGAGAAAGGCGGACAGGTATCCGGTAAGCGGCAGGGTCGGAACA
GGAGAGCGCACGAGGGAGCTTCCAGGGGGAAACGCCTGGTATCTTTATAGTCCTGTCGGGTTTCGCCACC
TCTGACTTGAGCGTCGATTTTTGTGATGCTCGTCAGGGGGGCGGAGCCTATGGAAAAACGCCAGCAACGC
GGCCTTTTTACGGTTCCTGGCCTTTTGCTGGCCTTTTGCTCACATGTTCTTTCCTGCGTTATCCCCTGAT
TCTGTGGATAACCGTATTACC
